Addgene plasmid #178582: AAV-hGFAP-NEUROD1-T2A-mCherry
Purpose: Expression of NEUROD1 and mCherry under the human GFAP promoter
Depositing lab: Chun-Li Zhang. Depositing organization: University of Texas Southwestern Medical Center. Publication: Revisiting astrocyte to neuron conversion with lineage tracing in vivo. Wang LL, Serrano C, Zhong X, Ma S, Zou Y, Zhang CL. Cell. 2021 Oct 14;184(21):5465-5481.e16. doi: 10.1016/j.cell.2021.09.005. Epub 2021 Sep 27. PubMed 34582787.
Backbone
  Vector backbone: pAAV
  Backbone size w/o insert (bp): 4700
  Vector type: Mammalian Expression, AAV
Growth in bacteria
  Bacterial resistance: Ampicillin, 100 μg/mL
  Growth temperature: 30°C
  Growth strain: NEB Stable
  Copy number: High Copy
Gene/Insert
  Gene/Insert name: NEUROD1
  Species: H. sapiens (human)
  Insert size (bp): 1900
  Entrez Gene: NEUROD1 (a.k.a. BETA2, BHF-1, MODY6, NEUROD, T2D, bHLHa3)
  Cloning method: Restriction Enzyme; 5′ cloning site Unknown (unknown if destroyed); 3′ cloning site Unknown (unknown if destroyed)
Terms and licenses: Academic/Nonprofit Terms; Industry Terms: Not Available to Industry
How to cite: AAV-hGFAP-NEUROD1-T2A-mCherry was a gift from Chun-Li Zhang (Addgene plasmid # 178582 ; http://n2t.net/addgene:178582 ; RRID:Addgene_178582)
