[The description below was written by a language model from this plasmid's Addgene catalogue record and pLannotate feature annotations shown in this document.]
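Description:
AAV-hGFAP-NEUROD1-T2A-mCherry is an adeno-associated virus transfer plasmid built on a pAAV backbone for mammalian expression of human NEUROD1 together with the red fluorescent protein mCherry. In bacteria it replicates from a high-copy ColE1/pUC-type origin and is selected with ampicillin through the β-lactamase gene and its own promoter. An f1 phage origin is also present, along with short remnants of pBR322 bom and rop sequences. The sequenced plasmid is about 6.6 kb.

The expression cassette lies between AAV2 inverted terminal repeats, which are the cis elements needed for replication and packaging of the intervening DNA into AAV particles. The 3′ ITR is annotated in full, whereas only two short ITR fragments are detected at the 5′ end. This may reflect incomplete annotation or sequencing of this structured repeat rather than a known deletion. According to the catalogue entry, transcription is driven by the human GFAP promoter, which is commonly used to direct expression to astrocytes. The feature table does not annotate this promoter, but an unannotated stretch upstream of the NEUROD1 coding sequence is where it would sit. NEUROD1, a bHLH transcriptional activator that binds E-box motifs, is followed by mCherry. The construct name indicates a T2A self-cleaving peptide in the short gap between them, so that both proteins are produced from a single transcript and red fluorescence marks transduced cells. A WPRE enhances transcript stability and expression, and the human growth hormone polyadenylation signal terminates the message.

The associated publication concerns astrocyte-to-neuron conversion examined by lineage tracing in vivo, consistent with use of this vector to deliver NEUROD1 to astrocytes and follow the labelled cells.
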