Features (pLannotate 1.2.2; 14 found; start..end, strand, type, name):
     45..72      +  repeat_region  AAV2 ITR (fragment): inverted terminal repeat of adeno-associated virus serotype 2 inverted
    101..128     +  repeat_region  AAV2 ITR (fragment): inverted terminal repeat of adeno-associated virus serotype 2 inverted
    879..1946    +  CDS            NEUROD1: NDF1_HUMAN - Also known as BHLHA3, NEUROD. Experimental evidence at protein level: Swiss-Prot protein existence level 1. Acts as a transcriptional activator: mediates transcriptional activation by binding to E box-containing promoter consensus core sequences 5'-CANNTG-3'. Associates with the p300/CBP transcription coactivator complex to stimulate transcription of the secretin gene as well as the gene encoding the cyclin-dependent kinase inhibitor CDKN1A. Contributes to the regulation of several cell differentiation pathways, like those that promote the formation of early retinal ganglion cells
   2019..2729    +  CDS            mCherry: monomeric derivative of DsRed fluorescent protein (Shaner et al., 2004) mammalian codon-optimized
   2748..3336    +  misc_feature   WPRE: woodchuck hepatitis virus posttranscriptional regulatory element
   3368..3844    +  polyA_signal   hGH poly(A) signal: human growth hormone polyadenylation signal
   3884..4024    +  repeat_region  AAV2 ITR: inverted terminal repeat of adeno-associated virus serotype 2 inverted
   4029..4080    -  misc_feature   bom (fragment): basis of mobility region from pBR322
   4099..4554    +  rep_origin     f1 ori (sequence partly withheld): f1 bacteriophage origin of replication; arrow indicates direction of (+) strand synthesis
   4555..4604    -  misc_feature   bom (fragment): basis of mobility region from pBR322
   4706..4741    -  CDS            rop (fragment): Rop protein, which maintains plasmids at low copy number; rop
   4836..4940    +  promoter       AmpR promoter: bla
   4941..5801    +  CDS            AmpR: β-lactamase; bla; confers resistance to ampicillin, carbenicillin, and related antibiotics
   5972..6560    +  rep_origin     ori: high-copy-number ColE1/pMB1/pBR322/pUC origin of replication
>Addgene plasmid #178582 | AAV-hGFAP-NEUROD1-T2A-mCherry | addgene full sequence | sequence record 353948 | Addgene NGS Result
TCCTGGCCTTTTGCTGGCCTTTTGCTCACATGTCCTGCAGGCAGCTGCGCGCTCGCTCGCTCACTGAGGC
CGCCCGGGCGTCGGGCGACCTTTGGTCGCCCGGCCTCAGTGAGCGAGCGAGCGCGCAGAGAGGGAGTGGC
CAACTCCATCACTAGGGGTTCCTGCGGCCGCACGCGAATTCAACATATCCTGGTGTGGAGTAGGGGACGC
TGCTCTGACAGAGGCTCGGGGGCCTGAGCTGGCTCTGTGAGCTGGGGAGGAGGCAGACAGCCAGGCCTTG
TCTGCAAGCAGACCTGGCAGCATTGGGCTGGCCGCCCCCCAGGGCCTCCTCTTCATGCCCAGTGAATGAC
TCACCTTGGCACAGACACAATGTTCGGGGTGGGCACAGTGCCTGCTTCCCGCCGCACCCCAGCCCCCCTC
AAATGCCTTCCGAGAAGCCCATTGAGCAGGGGGCTTGCATTGCACCCCAGCCTGACAGCCTGGCATCTTG
GGATAAAAGCAGCACAGCCCCCTAGGGGCTGCCCTTGCTGTGTGGCGCCACCGGCGGTGGAGAACAAGGC
TCTATTCAGCCTGTGCCCAGGAAAGGGGATCAGGGGATGCCCAGGCATGGACAGTGGGTGGCAGGGGGGG
AGAGGAGGGCTGTCTGCTTCCCAGAAGTCCAAGGACACAAATGGGTGAGGGGAGAGCTCTCCCCATAGCT
GGGCTGCGGCCCAACCCCACCCCCTCAGGCTATGCCAGGGGGTGTTGCCAGGGGCACCCGGGCATCGCCA
GTCTAGCCCACTCCTTCATAAAGCCCTCGCATCCCAGGAGCGAGCAGAGCCAGAGCAGGTTGGAGAGGAG
ACGCATCACCTCCGCTGCTCGCACCGGGATCCGCCACCATGACCAAATCGTACAGCGAGAGTGGGCTGAT
GGGCGAGCCTCAGCCCCAAGGTCCTCCAAGCTGGACAGACGAGTGTCTCAGTTCTCAGGACGAGGAGCAC
GAGGCAGACAAGAAGGAGGACGACCTCGAAGCCATGAACGCAGAGGAGGACTCACTGAGGAACGGGGGAG
AGGAGGAGGACGAAGATGAGGACCTGGAAGAGGAGGAAGAAGAGGAAGAGGAGGATGACGATCAAAAGCC
CAAGAGACGCGGCCCCAAAAAGAAGAAGATGACTAAGGCTCGCCTGGAGCGTTTTAAATTGAGACGCATG
AAGGCTAACGCCCGGGAGCGGAACCGCATGCACGGACTGAACGCGGCGCTAGACAACCTGCGCAAGGTGG
TGCCTTGCTATTCTAAGACGCAGAAGCTGTCCAAAATCGAGACTCTGCGCTTGGCCAAGAACTACATCTG
GGCTCTGTCGGAGATCCTGCGCTCAGGCAAAAGCCCAGACCTGGTCTCCTTCGTTCAGACGCTTTGCAAG
GGCTTATCCCAACCCACCACCAACCTGGTTGCGGGCTGCCTGCAACTCAATCCTCGGACTTTTCTGCCTG
AGCAGAACCAGGACATGCCCCCCCACCTGCCGACGGCCAGCGCTTCCTTCCCTGTACACCCCTACTCCTA
CCAGTCGCCTGGGCTGCCCAGTCCGCCTTACGGTACCATGGACAGCTCCCATGTCTTCCACGTTAAGCCT
CCGCCGCACGCCTACAGCGCAGCGCTGGAGCCCTTCTTTGAAAGCCCTCTGACTGATTGCACCAGCCCTT
CCTTTGATGGACCCCTCAGCCCGCCGCTCAGCATCAATGGCAACTTCTCTTTCAAACACGAACCGTCCGC
CGAGTTTGAGAAAAATTATGCCTTTACCATGCACTATCCTGCAGCGACACTGGCAGGGGCCCAAAGCCAC
GGATCAATCTTCTCAGGCACCGCTGCCCCTCGCTGCGAGATCCCCATAGACAATATTATGTCCTTCGATA
GCCATTCACATCATGAGCGAGTCATGAGTGCCCAGCTCAATGCCATATTTCATGATGCTAGCGAGGGGAG
AGGAAGTCTTCTGACCTGCGGAGACGTCGAAGAGAATCCTGGACCCACCGGTGCCACCATGGTGAGCAAG
GGCGAGGAGGATAACATGGCCATCATCAAGGAGTTCATGCGCTTCAAGGTGCACATGGAGGGCTCCGTGA
ACGGCCACGAGTTCGAGATCGAGGGCGAGGGCGAGGGCCGCCCCTACGAGGGCACCCAGACCGCCAAGCT
GAAGGTGACCAAGGGTGGCCCCCTGCCCTTCGCCTGGGACATCCTGTCCCCTCAGTTCATGTACGGCTCC
AAGGCCTACGTGAAGCACCCCGCCGACATCCCCGACTACTTGAAGCTGTCCTTCCCCGAGGGCTTCAAGT
GGGAGCGCGTGATGAACTTCGAGGACGGCGGCGTGGTGACCGTGACCCAGGACTCCTCCCTGCAGGACGG
CGAGTTCATCTACAAGGTGAAGCTGCGCGGCACCAACTTCCCCTCCGACGGCCCCGTAATGCAGAAGAAG
ACCATGGGCTGGGAGGCCTCCTCCGAGCGGATGTACCCCGAGGACGGCGCCCTGAAGGGCGAGATCAAGC
AGAGGCTGAAGCTGAAGGACGGCGGCCACTACGACGCTGAGGTCAAGACCACCTACAAGGCCAAGAAGCC
CGTGCAGCTGCCCGGCGCCTACAACGTCAACATCAAGTTGGACATCACCTCCCACAACGAGGACTACACC
ATCGTGGAACAGTACGAACGCGCCGAGGGCCGCCACTCCACCGGCGGCATGGACGAGCTGTACAAGTAGC
TCGAGAAGCTTATCGATAATCAACCTCTGGATTACAAAATTTGTGAAAGATTGACTGGTATTCTTAACTA
TGTTGCTCCTTTTACGCTATGTGGATACGCTGCTTTAATGCCTTTGTATCATGCTATTGCTTCCCGTATG
GCTTTCATTTTCTCCTCCTTGTATAAATCCTGGTTGCTGTCTCTTTATGAGGAGTTGTGGCCCGTTGTCA
GGCAACGTGGCGTGGTGTGCACTGTGTTTGCTGACGCAACCCCCACTGGTTGGGGCATTGCCACCACCTG
TCAGCTCCTTTCCGGAACTTTCGCTTTCCCCCTCCCTATTGCCACGGCGGAACTCATCGCCGCCTGCCTT
GCCCGCTGCTGGACAGGGGCTCGGCTGTTGGGCACTGACAATTCCGTGGTGTTGTCGGGGAAATCATCGT
CCTTTCCTTGGCTGCTCGCCTATGTTGCCACCTGGATTCTGCGCGGGACGTCCTTCTGCTACGTCCCTTC
GGCCCTCAATCCAGCGGACCTTCCTTCCCGCGGCCTGCTGCCGGCTCTGCGGCCTCTTCCGCGTCTTCGC
CTTCGCCCTCAGACGAGTCGGATCTCCCTTTGGGCCGCCTCCCCGCATCGATACCGAGCGCTGCTCGAGA
GATCTACGGGTGGCATCCCTGTGACCCCTCCCCAGTGCCTCTCCTGGCCCTGGAAGTTGCCACTCCAGTG
CCCACCAGCCTTGTCCTAATAAAATTAAGTTGCATCATTTTGTCTGACTAGGTGTCCTTCTATAATATTA
TGGGGTGGAGGGGGGTGGTATGGAGCAAGGGGCAAGTTGGGAAGACAACCTGTAGGGCCTGCGGGGTCTA
TTGGGAACCAAGCTGGAGTGCAGTGGCACAATCTTGGCTCACTGCAATCTCCGCCTCCTGGGTTCAAGCG
ATTCTCCTGCCTCAGCCTCCCGAGTTGTTGGGATTCCAGGCATGCATGACCAGGCTCAGCTAATTTTTGT
TTTTTTGGTAGAGACGGGGTTTCACCATATTGGCCAGGCTGGTCTCCAACTCCTAATCTCAGGTGATCTA
CCCACCTTGGCCTCCCAAATTGCTGGGATTACAGGCGTGAACCACTGCTCCCTTCCCTGTCCTTCTGATT
TTGTAGGTAACCACGTGCGGACCGAGCGGCCGCAGGAACCCCTAGTGATGGAGTTGGCCACTCCCTCTCT
GCGCGCTCGCTCGCTCACTGAGGCCGGGCGACCAAAGGTCGCCCGACGCCCGGGCTTTGCCCGGGCGGCC
TCAGTGAGCGAGCGAGCGCGCAGCTGCCTGCAGGGGCGCCTGATGCGGTATTTTCTCCTTACGCATCTGT
GCGGTATTTCACACCGCATA
[95 nt withheld, positions 4081-4175]
T
[46 nt withheld, positions 4177-4222]
C
[141 nt withheld, positions 4224-4364]
CCTTTGACGTTGGAGTCCACGTTCTTT
[37 nt withheld, positions 4392-4428]
ACTCTATCTCGGGCTATTCTTTTGATTTATAAGGGATTTTGCCGATTTCGGTCTATTGGTTAAAAAATGA
GCTGATTTAACAAAAATTTAACGCGAATTTTAACAAAATATTAACGTTTACAATTTTATGGTGCACTCTC
AGTACAATCTGCTCTGATGCCGCATAGTTAAGCCAGCCCCGACACCCGCCAACACCCGCTGACGCGCCCT
GACGGGCTTGTCTGCTCCCGGCATCCGCTTACAGACAAGCTGTGACCGTCTCCGGGAGCTGCATGTGTCA
GAGGTTTTCACCGTCATCACCGAAACGCGCGAGACGAAAGGGCCTCGTGATACGCCTATTTTTATAGGTT
AATGTCATGATAATAATGGTTTCTTAGACGTCAGGTGGCACTTTTCGGGGAAATGTGCGCGGAACCCCTA
TTTGTTTATTTTTCTAAATACATTCAAATATGTATCCGCTCATGAGACAATAACCCTGATAAATGCTTCA
ATAATATTGAAAAAGGAAGAGTATGAGTATTCAACATTTCCGTGTCGCCCTTATTCCCTTTTTTGCGGCA
TTTTGCCTTCCTGTTTTTGCTCACCCAGAAACGCTGGTGAAAGTAAAAGATGCTGAAGATCAGTTGGGTG
CACGAGTGGGTTACATCGAACTGGATCTCAACAGCGGTAAGATCCTTGAGAGTTTTCGCCCCGAAGAACG
TTTTCCAATGATGAGCACTTTTAAAGTTCTGCTATGTGGCGCGGTATTATCCCGTATTGACGCCGGGCAA
GAGCAACTCGGTCGCCGCATACACTATTCTCAGAATGACTTGGTTGAGTACTCACCAGTCACAGAAAAGC
ATCTTACGGATGGCATGACAGTAAGAGAATTATGCAGTGCTGCCATAACCATGAGTGATAACACTGCGGC
CAACTTACTTCTGACAACGATCGGAGGACCGAAGGAGCTAACCGCTTTTTTGCACAACATGGGGGATCAT
GTAACTCGCCTTGATCGTTGGGAACCGGAGCTGAATGAAGCCATACCAAACGACGAGCGTGACACCACGA
TGCCTGTAGCAATGGCAACAACGTTGCGCAAACTATTAACTGGCGAACTACTTACTCTAGCTTCCCGGCA
ACAATTAATAGACTGGATGGAGGCGGATAAAGTTGCAGGACCACTTCTGCGCTCGGCCCTTCCGGCTGGC
TGGTTTATTGCTGATAAATCTGGAGCCGGTGAGCGTGGGTCTCGCGGTATCATTGCAGCACTGGGGCCAG
ATGGTAAGCCCTCCCGTATCGTAGTTATCTACACGACGGGGAGTCAGGCAACTATGGATGAACGAAATAG
ACAGATCGCTGAGATAGGTGCCTCACTGATTAAGCATTGGTAACTGTCAGACCAAGTTTACTCATATATA
CTTTAGATTGATTTAAAACTTCATTTTTAATTTAAAAGGATCTAGGTGAAGATCCTTTTTGATAATCTCA
TGACCAAAATCCCTTAACGTGAGTTTTCGTTCCACTGAGCGTCAGACCCCGTAGAAAAGATCAAAGGATC
TTCTTGAGATCCTTTTTTTCTGCGCGTAATCTGCTGCTTGCAAACAAAAAAACCACCGCTACCAGCGGTG
GTTTGTTTGCCGGATCAAGAGCTACCAACTCTTTTTCCGAAGGTAACTGGCTTCAGCAGAGCGCAGATAC
CAAATACTGTTCTTCTAGTGTAGCCGTAGTTAGGCCACCACTTCAAGAACTCTGTAGCACCGCCTACATA
CCTCGCTCTGCTAATCCTGTTACCAGTGGCTGCTGCCAGTGGCGATAAGTCGTGTCTTACCGGGTTGGAC
TCAAGACGATAGTTACCGGATAAGGCGCAGCGGTCGGGCTGAACGGGGGGTTCGTGCACACAGCCCAGCT
TGGAGCGAACGACCTACACCGAACTGAGATACCTACAGCGTGAGCTATGAGAAAGCGCCACGCTTCCCGA
AGGGAGAAAGGCGGACAGGTATCCGGTAAGCGGCAGGGTCGGAACAGGAGAGCGCACGAGGGAGCTTCCA
GGGGGAAACGCCTGGTATCTTTATAGTCCTGTCGGGTTTCGCCACCTCTGACTTGAGCGTCGATTTTTGT
GATGCTCGTCAGGGGGGCGGAGCCTATGGAAAAACGCCAGCAACGCGGCCTTTTTACGGT
